Addgene plasmid #105794: pKK-TEV-mEGFP
Purpose: (Empty Backbone) Expression of your protein of interest in fusion with green fluorescent protein at the C-terminus (cleavable by TEV). mEGFP is an EGFP A206K mutant with reduced dimerization (PMID: 11988576,22869113).
Depositing lab: Andrzej Dziembowski. Depositing organization: Polish Academy of Sciences, Institute of Biochemistry and Biophysics. Publication: Versatile approach for functional analysis of human proteins and efficient stable cell line generation using FLP-mediated recombination system. Szczesny RJ, Kowalska K, Klosowska-Kosicka K, Chlebowski A, Owczarek EP, Warkocki Z, Kulinski TM, Adamska D, Affek K, Jedroszkowiak A, Kotrys AV, Tomecki R, Krawczyk PS, Borowski LS, Dziembowski A. PLoS One. 2018 Mar 28;13(3):e0194887. doi: 10.1371/journal.pone.0194887. eCollection 2018. PubMed 29590189.
Backbone
  Vector backbone: pcDNA5/FRT/TO
  Backbone manufacturer: Invitrogen
  Vector type: Mammalian Expression ; Flp-In competent
  Selectable markers: Hygromycin
  Tag / fusion protein: TEV-mEGFP (C terminal on backbone)
Growth in bacteria
  Bacterial resistance: Ampicillin, 100 μg/mL
  Growth temperature: 37°C
  Growth strain: DH5alpha
  Copy number: High Copy
Gene/Insert
  Gene/Insert name: None
  Tag / fusion protein: TEV-mEGFP (C terminal on backbone)
Terms and licenses: Academic/Nonprofit Terms; Industry Terms: Not Available to Industry
Depositor comments: This vector is a member of the pKK vector family. Its cloning site was optimized for the SLIC approach, however, a traditional restriction and ligation based approach is also possible (see Szczesny RJ et al. for detailed protocols; bioRxiv, doi: https://doi.org/10.1101/160101) This vector is a derivate of the pcDNA5/FRT/TO plasmid (Invitrogen) and is suitable for stable cell line generation using the Flp-In system. Transcription of the gene of interest is driven by a tetracycline responsive CMV promoter. A given coding sequence can be cloned into all pKK vectors using just three universal PCR primers and a ligation-independent DNA cloning method. mEGFP is an EGFP mutant (A206K) with vastly reduced dimerization. Also called the true monomeric variant A206K (PMID: 11988576, PMID: 22869113).
How to cite: pKK-TEV-mEGFP was a gift from Andrzej Dziembowski (Addgene plasmid # 105794 ; http://n2t.net/addgene:105794 ; RRID:Addgene_105794)
