[The description below was written by a language model from this plasmid's Addgene catalogue record and pLannotate feature annotations shown in this document.]
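Description:
pKK-TEV-mEGFP is an empty mammalian expression backbone from the pKK vector family, derived from pcDNA5/FRT/TO and designed for tetracycline-regulated expression of a protein of interest fused at its C-terminus to a TEV-cleavable monomeric EGFP. In bacteria it is maintained as a high-copy plasmid through a ColE1/pUC-type origin and selected with ampicillin via the β-lactamase gene. The annotated 5.9 kb sequence also shows minor backbone remnants: partial f1 ori, bom, ble and lacI fragments, and a lac promoter/operator region.

The expression cassette consists of the CMV immediate-early enhancer and promoter followed by tet operator sequences, which the automated annotation labels as fragments of PLtetO-1 and TRE3G promoters. These give the tetracycline-responsive CMV promoter described by the depositor, which typically stays silent in cells expressing the Tet repressor until tetracycline or doxycycline is added. Downstream lies the cloning site, which was optimised for ligation-independent SLIC cloning but also accepts conventional restriction/ligation. It is followed by a TEV protease recognition site, the mEGFP coding sequence and the bGH polyadenylation signal. mEGFP carries the A206K mutation, which strongly reduces dimerisation and so limits tag-driven artefacts. The TEV site allows the fluorescent tag to be removed from the fusion.

An FRT site sits directly upstream of a hygromycin resistance gene that has an SV40 poly(A) signal but no annotated complete promoter of its own. This matches the Flp-In design, in which FLP-mediated integration at a genomic FRT site is expected to activate the marker. The vector is therefore suited to generating stable, inducible cell lines for localisation and functional studies of human proteins. A given coding sequence can be moved across the whole pKK series using the same three universal PCR primers.
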