Features (pLannotate 1.2.2; 22 found; start..end, strand, type, name):
     21..73      -  misc_feature   bom (fragment): basis of mobility region from pBR322
    228..607     +  enhancer       CMV enhancer: human cytomegalovirus immediate early enhancer
    608..811     +  promoter       CMV promoter: human cytomegalovirus (CMV) immediate early promoter
    813..832     +  promoter       PLtetO-1 promoter (fragment): modified phage lambda PL promoter with tet operator sites (Lutz and Bujard, 1997)
    834..853     +  promoter       PLtetO-1 promoter (fragment): modified phage lambda PL promoter with tet operator sites (Lutz and Bujard, 1997)
    861..894     +  promoter       TRE3GV promoter (fragment): 3rd-generation Tet-responsive promoter that can be activated by binding of Tet-On® 3G, optimized for retroviral and lentiviral vectors
    995..1011    +  CDS            TEV site (fragment): tobacco etch virus (TEV) protease recognition and cleavage site
   1083..1802    +  CDS            mEGFP: enhanced GFP with monomerizing A206K mutation (Zacharias et al., 2002) mammalian codon-optimized
   1846..2070    +  polyA_signal   bGH poly(A) signal: bovine growth hormone polyadenylation signal
   2074..2095    +  promoter       SV40 promoter (fragment): SV40 enhancer and early promoter
   2116..2349    +  rep_origin     f1 ori (fragment) (sequence partly withheld): f1 bacteriophage origin of replication; arrow indicates direction of (+) strand synthesis
   2354..2401    +  protein_bind   FRT: FLP-mediated recombination occurs in the 8-bp core sequence TCTAGAAA (Turan and Bode, 2011). FLP recombinase from the Saccharomyces cerevisiae 2μ plasmid
   2409..3431    +  CDS            HygR: aminoglycoside phosphotransferase from E. coli; aph(4)-Ia; confers resistance to hygromycin
   3441..3566    +  CDS            ble (fragment): BLE_KLEPN - Experimental evidence at protein level: Swiss-Prot protein existence level 1. Binding protein with a strong affinity to the bleomycin family of antibiotics. Binds to CL990; an antimitotic-antibiotic compound. From Klebsiella pneumoniae.
   3561..3682    +  polyA_signal   SV40 poly(A) signal: SV40 polyadenylation signal
   3755..3771    -  protein_bind   lac operator: The lac repressor binds to the lac operator to inhibit transcription in E. coli. This inhibition can be relieved by adding lactose or isopropyl-β-D-thiogalactopyranoside (IPTG). lac repressor encoded by lacI
   3779..3809    -  promoter       lac promoter: promoter for the E. coli lac operon
   3824..3845    -  protein_bind   CAP binding site: CAP binding activates transcription in the presence of cAMP. E. coli catabolite activator protein
   3858..3950    -  CDS            lacI (fragment): lac repressor; lacI; The lac repressor binds to the lac operator to inhibit transcription in E. coli. This inhibition can be relieved by adding lactose or isopropyl-β-D-thiogalactopyranoside (IPTG).
   4133..4721    -  rep_origin     ori: high-copy-number ColE1/pMB1/pBR322/pUC origin of replication
   4892..5752    -  CDS            AmpR: β-lactamase; bla; confers resistance to ampicillin, carbenicillin, and related antibiotics
   5753..5857    -  promoter       AmpR promoter: bla
>Addgene plasmid #105794 | pKK-TEV-mEGFP | addgene full sequence | sequence record 211381 | Addgene NGS Result
CGGGAGATCTCCCGATCCCCTATGGTGCACTCTCAGTACAATCTGCTCTGATGCCGCATAGTTAAGCCAG
TATCTGCTCCCTGCTTGTGTGTTGGAGGTCGCTGAGTAGTGCGCGAGCAAAATTTAAGCTACAACAAGGC
AAGGCTTGACCGACAATTGCATGAAGAATCTGCTTAGGGTTAGGCGTTTTGCGCTGCTTCGCGATGTACG
GGCCAGATATACGCGTTGACATTGATTATTGACTAGTTATTAATAGTAATCAATTACGGGGTCATTAGTT
CATAGCCCATATATGGAGTTCCGCGTTACATAACTTACGGTAAATGGCCCGCCTGGCTGACCGCCCAACG
ACCCCCGCCCATTGACGTCAATAATGACGTATGTTCCCATAGTAACGCCAATAGGGACTTTCCATTGACG
TCAATGGGTGGAGTATTTACGGTAAACTGCCCACTTGGCAGTACATCAAGTGTATCATATGCCAAGTACG
CCCCCTATTGACGTCAATGACGGTAAATGGCCCGCCTGGCATTATGCCCAGTACATGACCTTATGGGACT
TTCCTACTTGGCAGTACATCTACGTATTAGTCATCGCTATTACCATGGTGATGCGGTTTTGGCAGTACAT
CAATGGGCGTGGATAGCGGTTTGACTCACGGGGATTTCCAAGTCTCCACCCCATTGACGTCAATGGGAGT
TTGTTTTGGCACCAAAATCAACGGGACTTTCCAAAATGTCGTAACAACTCCGCCCCATTGACGCAAATGG
GCGGTAGGCGTGTACGGTGGGAGGTCTATATAAGCAGAGCTCTCCCTATCAGTGATAGAGATCTCCCTAT
CAGTGATAGAGATCGTCGACGAGCTCGTTTAGTGAACCGTCAGATCGCCTGGAGACGCCATCCACGCTGT
TTTGACCTCCATAGAAGACACCGGGACCGATCCAGCCTCCGGACTCTGGCGTTTAAACTTAAGCTTGGTA
CCGAGCTCGGATCCGAAAACCTGTACTTCCAAGGAACCGGTGGTCACCTGTACAATCGATCCTGCAGGAG
CTAGCGAGAATTTGTATTTTCAGGGTGATATCATGGTGAGCAAGGGCGAGGAGCTGTTCACCGGGGTGGT
GCCCATCCTGGTCGAGCTGGACGGCGACGTAAACGGCCACAAGTTCAGCGTGTCCGGCGAGGGCGAGGGC
GATGCCACCTACGGCAAGCTGACCCTGAAGTTCATCTGCACCACCGGCAAGCTGCCCGTGCCCTGGCCCA
CCCTCGTGACCACCCTGACCTACGGCGTGCAGTGCTTCAGCCGCTACCCCGACCACATGAAGCAGCACGA
CTTCTTCAAGTCCGCCATGCCCGAAGGCTACGTCCAGGAGCGCACCATCTTCTTCAAGGACGACGGCAAC
TACAAGACCCGCGCCGAGGTGAAGTTCGAGGGCGACACCCTGGTGAACCGCATCGAGCTGAAGGGCATCG
ACTTCAAGGAGGACGGCAACATCCTGGGGCACAAGCTGGAGTACAACTACAACAGCCACAACGTCTATAT
CATGGCCGACAAGCAGAAGAACGGCATCAAGGTGAACTTCAAGATCCGCCACAACATCGAGGACGGCAGC
GTGCAGCTCGCCGACCACTACCAGCAGAACACCCCCATCGGCGACGGCCCCGTGCTGCTGCCCGACAACC
ACTACCTGAGCACCCAGTCCAAGCTGAGCAAAGACCCCAACGAGAAGCGCGATCACATGGTCCTGCTGGA
GTTCGTGACCGCCGCCGGGATCACTCTCGGCATGGACGAGCTGTACAAGTAACTCGAGTCTAGAGGGCCC
GTTTAAACCCGCTGATCAGCCTCGACTGTGCCTTCTAGTTGCCAGCCATCTGTTGTTTGCCCCTCCCCCG
TGCCTTCCTTGACCCTGGAAGGTGCCACTCCCACTGTCCTTTCCTAATAAAATGAGGAAATTGCATCGCA
TTGTCTGAGTAGGTGTCATTCTATTCTGGGGGGTGGGGTGGGGCAGGACAGCAAGGGGGAGGATTGGGAA
GACAATAGCAGGCATGCTGGGGATGCGGTGGGCTCTATGGCTTCTGAGGCGGAAAGAACCAGCTGGGGCT
CTAGGGGGTATCCCC
[124 nt withheld, positions 2116-2239]
C
[91 nt withheld, positions 2241-2331]
AGGGTGATGGTTCACGTACCTAGAAGTTCCTATTCCGAAGTTCCTATTCTCTAGAAAGTATAGGAACTTC
CTTGGCCAAAAAGCCTGAACTCACCGCGACGTCTGTCGAGAAGTTTCTGATCGAAAAGTTCGACAGCGTC
TCCGACCTGATGCAGCTCTCGGAGGGCGAAGAATCTCGTGCTTTCAGCTTCGATGTAGGAGGGCGTGGAT
ATGTCCTGCGGGTAAATAGCTGCGCCGATGGTTTCTACAAAGATCGTTATGTTTATCGGCACTTTGCATC
GGCCGCGCTCCCGATTCCGGAAGTGCTTGACATTGGGGAATTCAGCGAGAGCCTGACCTATTGCATCTCC
CGCCGTGCACAGGGTGTCACGTTGCAAGACCTGCCTGAAACCGAACTGCCCGCTGTTCTGCAGCCGGTCG
CGGAGGCCATGGATGCGATCGCTGCGGCCGATCTTAGCCAGACGAGCGGGTTCGGCCCATTCGGACCGCA
AGGAATCGGTCAATACACTACATGGCGTGATTTCATATGCGCGATTGCTGATCCCCATGTGTATCACTGG
CAAACTGTGATGGACGACACCGTCAGTGCGTCCGTCGCGCAGGCTCTCGATGAGCTGATGCTTTGGGCCG
AGGACTGCCCCGAAGTCCGGCACCTCGTGCACGCGGATTTCGGCTCCAACAATGTCCTGACGGACAATGG
CCGCATAACAGCGGTCATTGACTGGAGCGAGGCGATGTTCGGGGATTCCCAATACGAGGTCGCCAACATC
TTCTTCTGGAGGCCGTGGTTGGCTTGTATGGAGCAGCAGACGCGCTACTTCGAGCGGAGGCATCCGGAGC
TTGCAGGATCGCCGCGGCTCCGGGCGTATATGCTCCGCATTGGTCTTGACCAACTCTATCAGAGCTTGGT
TGACGGCAATTTCGATGATGCAGCTTGGGCGCAGGGTCGATGCGACGCAATCGTCCGATCCGGAGCCGGG
ACTGTCGGGCGTACACAAATCGCCCGCAGAAGCGCGGCCGTCTGGACCGATGGCTGTGTAGAAGTACTCG
CCGATAGTGGAAACCGACGCCCCAGCACTCGTCCGAGGGCAAAGGAATAGCACGTACTACGAGATTTCGA
TTCCACCGCCGCCTTCTATGAAAGGTTGGGCTTCGGAATCGTTTTCCGGGACGCCGGCTGGATGATCCTC
CAGCGCGGGGATCTCATGCTGGAGTTCTTCGCCCACCCCAACTTGTTTATTGCAGCTTATAATGGTTACA
AATAAAGCAATAGCATCACAAATTTCACAAATAAAGCATTTTTTTCACTGCATTCTAGTTGTGGTTTGTC
CAAACTCATCAATGTATCTTATCATGTCTGTATACCGTCGACCTCTAGCTAGAGCTTGGCGTAATCATGG
TCATAGCTGTTTCCTGTGTGAAATTGTTATCCGCTCACAATTCCACACAACATACGAGCCGGAAGCATAA
AGTGTAAAGCCTGGGGTGCCTAATGAGTGAGCTAACTCACATTAATTGCGTTGCGCTCACTGCCCGCTTT
CCAGTCGGGAAACCTGTCGTGCCAGCTGCATTAATGAATCGGCCAACGCGCGGGGAGAGGCGGTTTGCGT
ATTGGGCGCTCTTCCGCTTCCTCGCTCACTGACTCGCTGCGCTCGGTCGTTCGGCTGCGGCGAGCGGTAT
CAGCTCACTCAAAGGCGGTAATACGGTTATCCACAGAATCAGGGGATAACGCAGGAAAGAACATGTGAGC
AAAAGGCCAGCAAAAGGCCAGGAACCGTAAAAAGGCCGCGTTGCTGGCGTTTTTCCATAGGCTCCGCCCC
CCTGACGAGCATCACAAAAATCGACGCTCAAGTCAGAGGTGGCGAAACCCGACAGGACTATAAAGATACC
AGGCGTTTCCCCCTGGAAGCTCCCTCGTGCGCTCTCCTGTTCCGACCCTGCCGCTTACCGGATACCTGTC
CGCCTTTCTCCCTTCGGGAAGCGTGGCGCTTTCTCATAGCTCACGCTGTAGGTATCTCAGTTCGGTGTAG
GTCGTTCGCTCCAAGCTGGGCTGTGTGCACGAACCCCCCGTTCAGCCCGACCGCTGCGCCTTATCCGGTA
ACTATCGTCTTGAGTCCAACCCGGTAAGACACGACTTATCGCCACTGGCAGCAGCCACTGGTAACAGGAT
TAGCAGAGCGAGGTATGTAGGCGGTGCTACAGAGTTCTTGAAGTGGTGGCCTAACTACGGCTACACTAGA
AGAACAGTATTTGGTATCTGCGCTCTGCTGAAGCCAGTTACCTTCGGAAAAAGAGTTGGTAGCTCTTGAT
CCGGCAAACAAACCACCGCTGGTAGCGGTGGTTTTTTTGTTTGCAAGCAGCAGATTACGCGCAGAAAAAA
AGGATCTCAAGAAGATCCTTTGATCTTTTCTACGGGGTCTGACGCTCAGTGGAACGAAAACTCACGTTAA
GGGATTTTGGTCATGAGATTATCAAAAAGGATCTTCACCTAGATCCTTTTAAATTAAAAATGAAGTTTTA
AATCAATCTAAAGTATATATGAGTAAACTTGGTCTGACAGTTACCAATGCTTAATCAGTGAGGCACCTAT
CTCAGCGATCTGTCTATTTCGTTCATCCATAGTTGCCTGACTCCCCGTCGTGTAGATAACTACGATACGG
GAGGGCTTACCATCTGGCCCCAGTGCTGCAATGATACCGCGAGACCCACGCTCACCGGCTCCAGATTTAT
CAGCAATAAACCAGCCAGCCGGAAGGGCCGAGCGCAGAAGTGGTCCTGCAACTTTATCCGCCTCCATCCA
GTCTATTAATTGTTGCCGGGAAGCTAGAGTAAGTAGTTCGCCAGTTAATAGTTTGCGCAACGTTGTTGCC
ATTGCTACAGGCATCGTGGTGTCACGCTCGTCGTTTGGTATGGCTTCATTCAGCTCCGGTTCCCAACGAT
CAAGGCGAGTTACATGATCCCCCATGTTGTGCAAAAAAGCGGTTAGCTCCTTCGGTCCTCCGATCGTTGT
CAGAAGTAAGTTGGCCGCAGTGTTATCACTCATGGTTATGGCAGCACTGCATAATTCTCTTACTGTCATG
CCATCCGTAAGATGCTTTTCTGTGACTGGTGAGTACTCAACCAAGTCATTCTGAGAATAGTGTATGCGGC
GACCGAGTTGCTCTTGCCCGGCGTCAATACGGGATAATACCGCGCCACATAGCAGAACTTTAAAAGTGCT
CATCATTGGAAAACGTTCTTCGGGGCGAAAACTCTCAAGGATCTTACCGCTGTTGAGATCCAGTTCGATG
TAACCCACTCGTGCACCCAACTGATCTTCAGCATCTTTTACTTTCACCAGCGTTTCTGGGTGAGCAAAAA
CAGGAAGGCAAAATGCCGCAAAAAAGGGAATAAGGGCGACACGGAAATGTTGAATACTCATACTCTTCCT
TTTTCAATATTATTGAAGCATTTATCAGGGTTATTGTCTCATGAGCGGATACATATTTGAATGTATTTAG
AAAAATAAACAAATAGGGGTTCCGCGCACATTTCCCCGAAAAGTGCCACCTGACGTCGACGGAT
